Addgene plasmid #54084: mEmerald-Espin-C
Purpose: Localization: Actin Bundling , Excitation: 487, Emission: 509
Depositing lab: Michael Davidson. Depositing organization: Florida State University, Tallahassee.
Backbone
  Vector backbone: mEmerald-C1
  Backbone size w/o insert (bp): 4750
  Vector type: Mammalian Expression
  Selectable markers: Neomycin (select with G418)
Growth in bacteria
  Bacterial resistance: Kanamycin, 50 μg/mL
  Growth temperature: 37°C
  Growth strain: DH5alpha
  Copy number: High Copy
Gene/Insert
  Gene/Insert name: Espin (alt name: NM_031475.2)
  Species: H. sapiens (human)
  Entrez Gene: ESPN (a.k.a. DFNB36, LP2654)
  Promoter: CMV
  Tag / fusion protein: mEmerald (N terminal on backbone)
  Cloning method: Unknown
  Sequencing primers: 5′ CMV-F; 3′ SV40pA-R
Terms and licenses: Academic/Nonprofit Terms; Industry Terms
Depositor comments: . Excitation = 487; Emission = 509. Localization data: Actin Bundling
How to cite: mEmerald-Espin-C was a gift from Michael Davidson (Addgene plasmid # 54084 ; http://n2t.net/addgene:54084 ; RRID:Addgene_54084)
