[The description below was written by a language model from this plasmid's Addgene catalogue record and the feature table of its GenBank file.]
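Description:
mEmerald-Espin-C is a mammalian expression plasmid built on the mEmerald-C1 backbone (about 4.75 kb without the insert) that encodes human espin (ESPN) fused to the green fluorescent protein mEmerald. Transcription is driven by the CMV promoter, a strong constitutive promoter in most mammalian cell lines. The fluorescent protein is supplied by the backbone and sits at the N terminus of the fusion, so espin is joined to the C-terminal end of mEmerald. The listed 3′ sequencing primer anneals in an SV40 polyadenylation region, which indicates that such a signal lies downstream of the insert. The plasmid is maintained at high copy in E. coli under kanamycin selection. It also carries a neomycin resistance marker, so transfected mammalian cells can be selected with G418 to derive stable lines. The record does not state how the insert was cloned, and it gives no details of the linker between the two proteins.

Espin is an actin-bundling protein, and the record's stated purpose is localization. The fusion serves as a live-cell or fixed-cell fluorescent marker for espin-associated actin bundles. mEmerald is a bright GFP derivative, recorded here with an excitation peak of 487 nm and an emission peak of 509 nm, which suits standard GFP/FITC filter sets.

The GenBank record held for this plasmid covers only an 832 bp portion of the sequence and has no annotated features beyond the source entry. It therefore cannot confirm the origin of replication, the marker cassettes or the fusion junction, and this description rests on the catalogue fields.
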