LOCUS       Exported 832 bp ds-DNA linear SYN 24-MAY-2021
DEFINITION  Localization: Actin Bundling , Excitation: 487, Emission: 509.
ACCESSION   .
VERSION     .
KEYWORDS    mEmerald-Espin-C
SOURCE      synthetic DNA construct
  ORGANISM  synthetic DNA construct
REFERENCE   1 (bases 1 to 832)
  TITLE     Davidson mEmerald
REFERENCE   2 (bases 1 to 832)
  AUTHORS   .
  TITLE     Direct Submission
  JOURNAL   Exported May 24, 2021 from SnapGene Server 1.1.58
            http://www.snapgene.com
FEATURES             Location/Qualifiers
     source          1..832
                     /organism="synthetic DNA construct"
                     /mol_type="other DNA"
ORIGIN
        1 gagctgtaca agtccggact cagatctggg ggtggaggca gcggcggcgg tagcgcatct
       61 ggaagcgccc tggagcaggc gctgcaggcg gcgcggcagg gcgagctgga cgtgctgagg
      121 tcgctgcacg ccgcaggcct cctggggccc tcgctgcgcg acccgctgga cgcgctgccc
      181 gtgcaccacg cggcccgcgc tgggaagctg cactgtctgc gcttcctggt ggaggaagcc
      241 gccctccccg ccgcggcccg cgcccgcaac ggcgccacac cggcccacga cgcctccgcc
      301 accggccacc tcgcctgcct gcagtggctg ctgtcgcagg gcggctgcag agtgcaggac
      361 aaagacaatt ctggtgccac agtcttgcat ctggctgccc gcttcggcca ccccgaggtg
      421 gtgaactggc tcttgcatca tggcggtggg gaccccaccg cggccacaga catgggcgcc
      481 ctgcctatcc actacgctgc cgccaaagga gacttcccct ccctgaggct tctcgtcgag
      541 cactaccctg agggagtgaa tgcccaaacc aagaacggtg ccacgcccct gtacctggcg
      601 tgccaggagg gccacctgga ggtgacccag tacctggtgc aggaatgcgg cgcagacccg
      661 cacgcgcgcg cccacgacgg catgaccccg ctgcacgccg cggcgcagat gggccacagc
      721 ccagtcatcg tgtggttggt gagctgcacc gacgtgagcc tgtccgagca ggacaaagac
      781 ggcgccaccg ccatgcactt cgcggcgagc cgcggccaca ccaaggtgct ca
//
