>Addgene plasmid #54084 | mEmerald-Espin-C | addgene partial sequence | sequence record 93026 | SV40pA-R 5'-GAAATTTGTGATGCTATTGC-3'
AGTTAACAACAACAATTGCATTCATTTTATGTTTCAGGTTCAGGGGGAGGTGTGGGAGGTTTTTTAAAGC
AAGTAAAACCTCTACAAATGTGGTATGGCTGATTATGATCAGTTATCTAGATCCGGTGGATCCCTAGTAC
TTAGCGATGTCCCCCTTCTTCAGGATGACCTGTCGCTGCCAGGGCGCCAGCTTGCTCTCATCGTAGCCCA
GCGTCCGCAGCTTCTCTGACTGTTCCTTCTCCCGCCGCAGCTCCTCCTGCTTCTGTCGCTCCTCCTCTTT
CCGCTTCTGCTCCCTCTCTTCTTCCAGCTTCTTCCGCAGGAGGTCCCGCCTCCAGGCGGGCATGCTGGCC
AGCCGGGCCTCCTCCTCCTCCTCCTTCCGCCTCTGCTCCTCCTCCTCCTGCATCTTCAGCTGCATCTTGC
GCACCATCACCTGGCGCTTCCACTCGGGGATGGGCCGGCCCTGCTCATCGTGCGTGGGGATGAGAGCCTC
CACGTCCAGCTGCACTCCCGGCGCAGGAGTAGTGGGCGGCACGGGAACCAAACTTCCATTGAGCAGCGGC
TGAAACCCCGCAGCTGGCGGTGTGGGGCTTCGGACTGGTGACAGTGCAGGTGACACAGAAGGCAGCGGCG
AATCGGGCTGGAAGGCCGGCTGCCCGATGCCTGAGAACACTGTGGTCAGCCCCTTGCTCTGGGGCGTCGG
CTTCAGGCTCTTGCCTGCCTTAATCTCAGC
